>Addgene plasmid #34653 | mg173 | depositor full sequence | sequence record 41621 | mg173 sequence 6710 bps
ATGGGCGAGATTTACTCGCCTTCGCAGTCGAAGGGCTTCAATCAACCATATGGATACCCGATGAATTGTA
ACCTTAGTCGAGTATTCATGGAGATGACTGAAGAAGATCGAAAGTGCCTGGAGGAGCGCAAATATTGGTG
TTTTTTACTGAGCAGCATCACCACATTCTGCGCCTCAATGATATTGGTCGTAATATGGCGAGTGGTGACA
CACCTGTGCTGTCAACGCCGAGAAAAAGAGTTTGTGGAGCCCATACCTGCTCCGGAAGCCGTCCAAATAA
ATATGAACGGGTCGAAGCACGCGCCAAGTGAAACCGACCCGTTTTTGAAGCAACAAGAGGAAAAACACTT
GGGATGGATGACAGAAGCCAAGGACTGGGCTGGCGAGCTGATATCCGGACAAAGTCTGACGGGACGGTTT
CTGGTACTTTTGGTGTTCATTTTATCGATTGGATCGTTGATTATTTATTTTTACGACGCTAGTTTCCAAA
ACTTCCAAGTAGAAACGTGCATCCCGTGGCAGGACAGTCCCTCGCAACAAATCGACCTGGGCTTCAACAT
ATTTTTTCTCGTCTATTTTTTCATTAGATTCATCGCCGCGTCCGACAAAGTTTGGTTTCTGCTTGAAATG
TACAGCTGGATTGATTTTTTCACGATTCCGCCAAGCTTCGTGGCAATTTACTTGCAGAGGAATTGGCTCG
GATTCCGTTTCCTCCGTGCTCTTCGCCTCATGACCGTACCCGACATTCTACAGTACCTCAACATCCTGAA
AACATCTTCATCAATCCGATTGACACAGTTGGTCACAATTTTCGTGGCGGTTTGTCTGACTGGAGCCGGC
TTGGTGCACTTACTGGAAAATTCTGGGGACTTCTTCAAAGGATTTATAAATCCGCACAGAATCACTTATG
CGGACTCTGTGTACTTTGTACTGGTCACAATGTCTACTGTCGGATATGGAGATATCTATTGTACGACGCT
TTGCGGCCGACTTTTCATGATTTTCTTCATTCTGTTCGGTTTGGCCATGTTTGCAAGTTACGTACCAGAA
ATTGCCGATTTGATTGGAAACCGGCAAAAATACGGTGGGGAGTACAAAGGAGAGCACGGGAAGAAGCACA
TAGTGGTCTGTGGCCATATCACCTACGATTCGGTGTCCCATTTTCTTCAAGATTTCCTACACGAGGACCG
TGATGACGTGGATGTCGAAGTGGTGTTTTTGCATCGTGTCGTGCCGGATTTGGAGCTGGAAGGCTTGTTT
AAGCGGCATTTCACAAAAGTCGAATTTTTCACGGGGACTGTCATGGATTCTCTGGATCTTAGCAGAGTCA
AGATCGGGGACGCCGACGCCTGCCTGGTCCTTGCCAACAAGTACAGTACCAATCCGGACGCCGAGGACGC
CGCAAACATTATGCGTGTAATTTCGATCAAAAACTACTCATCGGACATCAGAGTTATTGTGCAACTAATG
CAATATCACAATAAGGCCTACCTTCTAAATATCCCCTCCTGGGACTGGAAACGAGGTGATGACGTCATCT
GTCTCGCGGAGCTTAAGCTCGGATTCATTGCTCAAAGCTGTCTGGCACCCGGATTCTCTACGATGATGGC
TAATTTATTTGCAATGAGAAGTTTCAAAACGTCTCCTCACACCCCTCTCTGGCTTAACGACTACTTACGT
GGTGCCGGAATGGAAATGTACACGGAAAGTCTGAGTCCTTCGTTTGCGAATATGTCATTTCCAGAAGCTG
CAAACCTATTATTCAACCGCCTGGGGCTTCTTCTTCTGGCGATTGAGCTTAAAGATGAGGAAAATAAAGA
ATGCAATATTGCAATCAATCCAGGCCCACATATTGTCATCCAGCCTCAAACTCAAGGATTTTTCATTGCT
CAGAGCGCTGACGAGGTGAAGCGGGCGTTTTTCTGGTGTAAGCAGTGTCATGACGATATTAAGGACGTTT
CCTTGATCAAAAAATGTAAATGCAAAAATTTGGCCCTCTTCCGTCGCAACACCAAACACTCGACAGCGGC
CCGTGAAAAAAATGCCAAAATTTCAGATTATTCGGACTTTGACGCTCTGTTTTATCAGAATGACGCAAGA
GCCACCGATGTGCTCCAGCAGTTCCAGCCACAAGCGCCAGCAGGTCCGATGGGCCATTTGGGCCAACAAG
TTCAGCTAAGGATGATTAATCAACAGAGGCCATCTTCCGGAGGACGCCGAAATTCGATGAGTATTCCGCC
AGACGGCAGGGGTGTCGATTTTAGCAAGGATTTTGAGCAGCAATTCCAAGACATGAAATATGACAGTACT
GGAATGTTCCACTGGTGTCCATCCCGTAACCTAGAGGACTGTGTTCTGGAGCGCCACCAGGCCGCTATGA
CCGTACTCAACGGCCACGTGGTGGTTTGTTTGTTCGCTGATCAGGATTCTCCGCTAATTGGGCTCCGGAA
CTTCATAATGCCACTAAGAAGCTCAAACTTCCATTATCATGAGCTCAAACACGTGGTTATTGTGGGAGAC
CTGGAATATTTGAGGAAAGAGTGGAAGACGCTGTACAACTTGCCGAAAATCTCGATTTTGAATGGCTCCC
CGCTATCTCGAGCAGATTTACGCGCCGTCAACATTAACCTCTGCGACATGTGTGTCATAATCTCTGCCCG
GGTCCCAAATACCGAAGATACCACTTTGGCAGATAAGGAAGCGATTCTGGCATCATTGAACATTAAAGCT
ATGCAATTTGATGATACCCTTGGCTTTTTCCCGATGAGGCATCAAACTGGCGATCGGAGCCCGCTGGGCT
CCCCGATTTCCATGCAGAAGAAGGGCGCCAAGTTTGGGACCAATGTGCCGATGATTACGGAGCTTGTTAA
CGACTCAAATGTGCAATTCCTCGACCAGGACGACGACGACGATCCGGACACCGAGCTCTACCTCACGCAG
CCCTTCGCCTGCGGAACTGCCTTCGCCATTTCAGTGTTGGATTCTTTGATGAGTACTACCTACTTCAACG
ACTCGGCCCTGACCCTCATCCGAACTCTGGTCACTGGTGGAGCCACACCGGAGCTTGAACTTATTCTGGC
AGAAGGCGCCGGGCTCCGAGGTGGCTACAGTACCCCGGAGACCCTCTCAAACAGAGATCGGTGCCGAATT
GCTCAGATTTCGCTGCAGGATAACCCGTACGATGGAGTTGTGCACAACACTACCTATGGTGCAATGTTCA
CGATAGCTCTGAGGAGGTACGGCCAACTTTGTATCGGGCTGTATAGGCTTCACGACCAGGATAATCCGGA
CTCTATGAAGCGATATGTTATCACTAATCCTCCAGCAGAATTGAGGATTAAAAATACTGATTACGTCTAC
GTACTTGAACAATTCGATCCGGGACTGGAGTACGAGCCGGGCAAACGACACTTTTAGGGCCTAATTTTAT
CCGATTTTCTTGCTACAAACTACGGGTTATCCGACTCCGAAGGACCAATAATATTTGCAAATGCTCATTT
TTAGGACTTTTTTTGAATTCCTGCAGCCCGGGGGATCCACTAGTTCTAGACTCGAGGATCTGGTTACCAC
TAAACCAGCCTCAAGAACACCCGAATGGAGTCTCTAAGCTACATAATACCAACTTACACTTTACAAAATG
TTGTCCCCCAAAATGTAGCCATTCGTATCTGCTCCTAATAAAAAGAAAGTTTCTTCACATTCTAAAAAAA
AAAAAAAAAAAAAAAAAAACCCCCCCCCCCCCCCCCGGGGNCGCCACCGNGGGGGAGCTCCAATTCGCCC
TATAGTGAGTCGTATTACGCGCGCTCACTGGCCGTCGTTTTACAACGTCGTGACTGGGAAAACCCTGGCG
TTACCCAACTTAATCGCCTTGCAGCACATCCCCCTTTCGCCAGCTGGCGTAATAGCGAAGAGGCCCGCAC
CGATCGCCCTTCCCAACAGTTGCGCAGCCTGAATGGCGAATGGAAATTGTAAGCGTTAATATTTTGTTAA
AATTCGCGTTAAATTTTTGTTAAATCAGCTCATTTTTTAACCAATAGGCCGAAATCGGCAAAATCCCTTA
TAAATCAAAAGAATAGACCGAGATAGGGT
[37 nt withheld, positions 4090-4126]
AAAGAACGTGGACTCCAACGTCAAAGG
[49 nt withheld, positions 4154-4202]
T
[91 nt withheld, positions 4204-4294]
G
[124 nt withheld, positions 4296-4419]
CAGGTGGCACTTTTCGGGGAAATGTGCGCGGAACCCCTATTTGTTTATTTTTCTAAATACATTCAAATAT
GTATCCGCTCATGAGACAATAACCCTGATAAATGCTTCAATAATATTGAAAAAGGAAGAGTATGAGTATT
CAACATTTCCGTGTCGCCCTTATTCCCTTTTTTGCGGCATTTTGCCTTCCTGTTTTTGCTCACCCAGAAA
CGCTGGTGAAAGTAAAAGATGCTGAAGATCAGTTGGGTGCACGAGTGGGTTACATCGAACTGGATCTCAA
CAGCGGTAAGATCCTTGAGAGTTTTCGCCCCGAAGAACGTTTTCCAATGATGAGCACTTTTAAAGTTCTG
CTATGTGGCGCGGTATTATCCCGTATTGACGCCGGGCAAGAGCAACTCGGTCGCCGCATACACTATTCTC
AGAATGACTTGGTTGAGTACTCACCAGTCACAGAAAAGCATCTTACGGATGGCATGACAGTAAGAGAATT
ATGCAGTGCTGCCATAACCATGAGTGATAACACTGCGGCCAACTTACTTCTGACAACGATCGGAGGACCG
AAGGAGCTAACCGCTTTTTTGCACAACATGGGGGATCATGTAACTCGCCTTGATCGTTGGGAACCGGAGC
TGAATGAAGCCATACCAAACGACGAGCGTGACACCACGATGCCTGTAGCAATGGCAACAACGTTGCGCAA
ACTATTAACTGGCGAACTACTTACTCTAGCTTCCCGGCAACAATTAATAGACTGGATGGAGGCGGATAAA
GTTGCAGGACCACTTCTGCGCTCGGCCCTTCCGGCTGGCTGGTTTATTGCTGATAAATCTGGAGCCGGTG
AGCGTGGGTCTCGCGGTATCATTGCAGCACTGGGGCCAGATGGTAAGCCCTCCCGTATCGTAGTTATCTA
CACGACGGGGAGTCAGGCAACTATGGATGAACGAAATAGACAGATCGCTGAGATAGGTGCCTCACTGATT
AAGCATTGGTAACTGTCAGACCAAGTTTACTCATATATACTTTAGATTGATTTAAAACTTCATTTTTAAT
TTAAAAGGATCTAGGTGAAGATCCTTTTTGATAATCTCATGACCAAAATCCCTTAACGTGAGTTTTCGTT
CCACTGAGCGTCAGACCCCGTAGAAAAGATCAAAGGATCTTCTTGAGATCCTTTTTTTCTGCGCGTAATC
TGCTGCTTGCAAACAAAAAAACCACCGCTACCAGCGGTGGTTTGTTTGCCGGATCAAGAGCTACCAACTC
TTTTTCCGAAGGTAACTGGCTTCAGCAGAGCGCAGATACCAAATACTGTCCTTCTAGTGTAGCCGTAGTT
AGGCCACCACTTCAAGAACTCTGTAGCACCGCCTACATACCTCGCTCTGCTAATCCTGTTACCAGTGGCT
GCTGCCAGTGGCGATAAGTCGTGTCTTACCGGGTTGGACTCAAGACGATAGTTACCGGATAAGGCGCAGC
GGTCGGGCTGAACGGGGGGTTCGTGCACACAGCCCAGCTTGGAGCGAACGACCTACACCGAACTGAGATA
CCTACAGCGTGAGCTATGAGAAAGCGCCACGCTTCCCGAAGGGAGAAAGGCGGACAGGTATCCGGTAAGC
GGCAGGGTCGGAACAGGAGAGCGCACGAGGGAGCTTCCAGGGGGAAACGCCTGGTATCTTTATAGTCCTG
TCGGGTTTCGCCACCTCTGACTTGAGCGTCGATTTTTGTGATGCTCGTCAGGGGGGCGGAGCCTATGGAA
AAACGCCAGCAACGCGGCCTTTTTACGGTTCCTGGCCTTTTGCTGGCCTTTTGCTCACATGTTCTTTCCT
GCGTTATCCCCTGATTCTGTGGATAACCGTATTACCGCCTTTGAGTGAGCTGATACCGCTCGCCGCAGCC
GAACGACCGAGCGCAGCGAGTCAGTGAGCGAGGAAGCGGAAGAGCGCCCAATACGCAAACCGCCTCTCCC
CGCGCGTTGGCCGATTCATTAATGCAGCTGGCACGACAGGTTTCCCGACTGGAAAGCGGGCAGTGAGCGC
AACGCAATTAATGTGAGTTAGCTCACTCATTAGGCACCCCAGGCTTTACACTTTATGCTTCCGGCTCGTA
TGTTGTGTGGAATTGTGAGCGGATAACAATTTCACACAGGAAACAGCTATGACCATGATTACGCCAAGCG
CGCAATTAACCCTCACTAAAGGGAACAAAAGCTGGGTACCGGGCCCCCCCTCGAGGTAGCTTCTTGTTCT
TTTTGCAGAAGCTCAGAATAAACGCTCAACTTTGGCAGAATCGATCCCACC
Features (pLannotate 1.2.2; 17 found; start..end, strand, type, name):
      1..3414    +  CDS            slo-1: SLO1_CAEEL - Experimental evidence at protein level: Swiss-Prot protein existence level 1. Potassium channel activated by both membrane depolarization or increase in cytosolic Ca(2+) that mediates export of K(+) (PubMed:11738032). Its activation dampens the excitatory events that elevate the cytosolic Ca(2+) concentration and/or depolarize the cell membrane (PubMed:11738032). It therefore contributes to repolarization of the membrane potential (PubMed:11738032). Essential for the regulation of neurotransmitter release at synapses (PubMed:11738032, PubMed:28168949). From Caenorhabditis elegans.
   3515..3550    -  misc_feature   MCS (fragment): pBluescript multiple cloning site
   3573..3698    +  3'UTR          Xenopus globin 3'-UTR: 3'-UTR of the major beta-globin gene of Xenopus laevis
   3731..3747    -  promoter       chicken β-actin promoter (fragment): contains a 21-bp deletion relative to the standard chicken β-actin promoter
   3779..3797    -  promoter       T7 promoter: promoter for bacteriophage T7 RNA polymerase
   3805..3960    +  CDS            lacZα (fragment): LacZα fragment of β-galactosidase; lacZ fragment
   3991..4419    -  rep_origin     f1 ori (sequence partly withheld): f1 bacteriophage origin of replication; arrow indicates direction of (+) strand synthesis
   4446..4550    +  promoter       AmpR promoter: bla
   4551..5411    +  CDS            AmpR: β-lactamase; bla; confers resistance to ampicillin, carbenicillin, and related antibiotics
   5582..6170    +  rep_origin     ori: high-copy-number ColE1/pMB1/pBR322/pUC origin of replication
   6353..6445    +  CDS            lacI (fragment): lac repressor; lacI; The lac repressor binds to the lac operator to inhibit transcription in E. coli. This inhibition can be relieved by adding lactose or isopropyl-β-D-thiogalactopyranoside (IPTG).
   6458..6479    +  protein_bind   CAP binding site: CAP binding activates transcription in the presence of cAMP. E. coli catabolite activator protein
   6494..6524    +  promoter       lac promoter: promoter for the E. coli lac operon
   6532..6548    +  protein_bind   lac operator: The lac repressor binds to the lac operator to inhibit transcription in E. coli. This inhibition can be relieved by adding lactose or isopropyl-β-D-thiogalactopyranoside (IPTG). lac repressor encoded by lacI
   6593..6611    +  promoter       T3 promoter: promoter for bacteriophage T3 RNA polymerase
   6624..6646    -  misc_feature   MCS (fragment): pBluescript multiple cloning site
   6652..6694    +  5'UTR          Xenopus globin 5'-UTR: translational enhancer from the 5'-UTR of the major beta-globin gene of Xenopus laevis
