[The description below was written by a language model from this plasmid's Addgene catalogue record and pLannotate feature annotations shown in this document.]
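Description:
mg173 is a pBluescript KS(+)-based plasmid built for expressing a C. elegans BK potassium channel in Xenopus oocytes. It is maintained in E. coli through a high-copy ColE1/pUC-type origin and selected with ampicillin via the β-lactamase gene and its native promoter. The backbone also retains the f1 phage origin and remnants of the lacZα/lac promoter–operator region typical of pBluescript. A very short match annotated as a chicken β-actin promoter fragment is only a few bases long and is unlikely to be a functional element.

The insert is the slo-1 cDNA, encoding the SLO-1 channel, which is activated by membrane depolarization and cytosolic calcium and helps regulate neurotransmitter release at synapses. This clone carries the A1;B2;C0 combination of alternatively spliced exons. According to the record, it was derived from an earlier plasmid holding the A2;B0;C1 isoform in the same backbone. The coding sequence is flanked by the 5' and 3' untranslated regions of the Xenopus laevis major β-globin gene, which are commonly used to improve translation and stability of injected transcripts in oocytes. A T3 promoter sits just upstream of the 5' UTR in the sense orientation, so it is the likely driver for in vitro synthesis of capped sense RNA, although the record does not say so explicitly. A T7 promoter lies downstream, facing the opposite direction.

The associated publication concerns how alternatively spliced domains interact to regulate BK channel gating. The plasmid therefore serves as a template for heterologous expression of one defined splice variant, allowing its electrophysiological properties to be compared with those of other slo-1 isoforms.
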