Addgene plasmid #34653: mg173
Depositing lab: Miriam Goodman. Depositing organization: Stanford University. Publication: Alternatively spliced domains interact to regulate BK potassium channel gating. Johnson BE, Glauser DA, Dan-Glauser ES, Halling DB, Aldrich RW, Goodman MB. Proc Natl Acad Sci U S A. 2011 Nov 2. 10.1073/pnas.1116795108 PubMed 22049343.
Backbone
  Vector backbone: pBluescript KS(+)
  Backbone size w/o insert (bp): 2958
  Vector type: Xenopus oocyte expression
Growth in bacteria
  Bacterial resistance: Ampicillin, 100 μg/mL
  Growth temperature: 37°C
  Growth strain: DH5alpha
  Growth instructions: Top 10 F' E. coli
  Copy number: High Copy
Gene/Insert
  Gene/Insert name: slo-1(A1;B2;C0) (alt names: BK channel; Lablife ID:L1089.P192; 3799)
  Species: C. elegans (nematode)
  Insert size (bp): 3754
  GenBank ID: NM_001029090
  Entrez Gene: slo-1 (a.k.a. CELE_Y51A2D.19)
  Tag / fusion protein: Xenopus beta-globulin 5' UTR (N terminal on insert); Xenopus beta-globulin 3' UTR (C terminal on insert)
Resource information
  A portion of this plasmid was derived from a plasmid made by: The backbone plasmid containing insert slo-1(A2;B0;C1) was obtained from Zhao-Wen Wang (University of Connecticut)
Terms and licenses: Academic/Nonprofit Terms; Industry Terms: Not Available to Industry
Depositor comments: The backbone plasmid containing insert slo-1(A2;B0;C1) was first published in: Wang, Z.W., Saifee, O., Nonet, M.L., and Salkoff, L. (2001). SLO-1 potassium channels control quantal content of neurotransmitter release at the C. elegans neuromuscular junction. Neuron 32, 867-881.
How to cite: mg173 was a gift from Miriam Goodman (Addgene plasmid # 34653 ; http://n2t.net/addgene:34653 ; RRID:Addgene_34653)
