>Addgene plasmid #34653 | mg173 | addgene partial sequence | sequence record 43132 | T3 5'-GCAATTAACCCTCACTAAAGG-3'
CCCACCATGGGCGAGATTTACTCGCCTTCGCAGTCGAAGGGCTTCAATCAACCATATGGATACCCGATGA
ATTGTAACCTTAGTCGAGTATTCATGGAGATGACTGAAGAAGATCGAAAGTGCCTGGAGGAGCGCAAATA
TTGGTGTTTTTTACTGAGCAGCATCACCACATTCTGCGCCTCAATGATATTGGTCGTAATATGGCGAGTG
GTGACACACCTGTGCTGTCAACGCCGAGAAAAAGAGTTTGTGGAGCCCATACCTGCTCCGGAAGCCGTCC
AAATAAATATGAACGGGTCGAAGCACGCGCCAAGTGAAACCGACCCGTTTTTGAAGCAACAAGAGGAAAA
ACACTTGGGATGGATGACAGAAGCCAAGGACTGGGCTGGCGAGCTGATATCCGGACAAAGTCTGACGGGA
CGGTTTCTGGTACTTTTGGTGTTCATTTTATCGATTGGATCGTTGATTATTTATTTTTACGACGCTAGTT
TCCAAAACTTCCAAGTAGAAACGTGCATCCCGTGGCAGGACAGTCCCTCGCAACAAATCGACCTGGGCTT
CAACATATTTTTTCTCGTCTATTTTTTCATTAGATTCATCGCCGCGTCCGACAAAGTTTGGTTTCTGCTT
GAAATGTACAGCTGGATTGATTTTTTCACGATTCCGCCAAGCTTCGTGGCAATTTACTTGCAGAGGAATT
GGCTCGGATTCCGTTTCCTCCGTGCTCTTCGCCTCATGACCGTACCCGACATTCTACAGTACCTCAACAT
CCTGAAAACATCTTCATCAATCCGATTGACACAGTTGGTCACAATTTTCGTGGCGGTTTG
