>Addgene plasmid #34653 | mg173 | addgene partial sequence | sequence record 43187 | wSlo1-R 5'-gatggacaccagtggaacatt-3'
AAATCCTTGCTAAAATCGACACCCCTGCCGTCTGGCGGAATACTCATCGAATTTCGGCGTCCTCCGGAAG
ATGGCCTCTGTTGATTAATCATCCTTAGCTGAACTTGTTGGCCCAAATGGCCCATCGGACCTGCTGGCGC
TTGTGGCTGGAACTGCTGGAGCACATCGGTGGCTCTTGCGTCATTCTGATAAAACAGAGCGTCAAAGTCC
GAATAATCTGAAATTTTGGCATTTTTTTCACGGGCCGCTGTCGAGTGTTTGGTGTTGCGACGGAAGAGGG
CCAAATTTTTGCATTTACATTTTTTGATCAAGGAAACGTCCTTAATATCGTCATGACACTGCTTACACCA
GAAAAACGCCCGCTTCACCTCGTCAGCGCTCTGAGCAATGAAAAATCCTTGAGTTTGAGGCTGGATGACA
ATATGTGGGCCTGGATTGATTGCAATATTGCATTCTTTATTTTCCTCATCTTTAAGCTCAATCGCCAGAA
GAAGAAGCCCCAGGCGGTTGAATAATAGGTTTGCAGCTTCTGGAAATGACATATTCGCAAACGAAGGACT
CAGACTTTCCGTGTACATTTCCATTCCGGCACCACGTAAGTAGTCGTTAAGCCAGAGAGGGGTGTGAGGA
GACGTTTTGAAACTTCTCATTGCAAATAAATTAGCCATCATCGTAGAGAATCCGGGTGCCAGACAGCTTT
GAGCAATGAATCCGAGCTT
